>Addgene plasmid #117629 | pEPOR2KN0062 | addgene full sequence | sequence record 228373 | Addgene NGS Result
GAACACTCTGTGCCGATGTATCACCTCTCGCAAGAATTCAAGCTTGGAGGTCAACATGGTGGAGCACGAC
ACTCTGGTCTACTCCAAAAATGTCAAAGATACAGTCTCAGAAGATCAAAGGGCTATTGAGACTTTTCAAC
AAAGGATAATTTCGGGAAACCTCCTCGGATTCCATTGCCCAGCTATCTGTCACTTCATCGAAAGGACAGT
AGAAAAGGAAGGTGGCTCCTACAAATGCCATCATTGCGATAAAGGAAAGGCTATCATTCAAGATCTCTCT
GCCGACAGTGGTCCCAAAGATGGACCCCCACCCACGAGGAGCATCGTGGAAAAAGAAGAGGTTCCAACCA
CGTCTACAAAGCAAGTGGATTGATGTGATAACATGGTGGAGCACGACACTCTGGTCTACTCCAAAAATGT
CAAAGATACAGTCTCAGAAGATCAAAGGGCTATTGAGACTTTTCAACAAAGGATAATTTCGGGAAACCTC
CTCGGATTCCATTGCCCAGCTATCTGTCACTTCATCGAAAGGACAGTAGAAAAGGAAGGTGGCTCCTACA
AATGCCATCATTGCGATAAAGGAAAGGCTATCATTCAAGATCTCTCTGCCGACAGTGGTCCCAAAGATGG
ACCCCCACCCACGAGGAGCATCGTGGAAAAAGAAGAGGTTCCAACCACGTCTACAAAGCAAGTGGATTGA
TGTGACATCTCCACTGACGTAAGGGATGACGCACAATCCCACTATCCTTCGCAAGACCCTTCCTCTATAT
AAGGAAGTTCATTTCATTTGGAGAGGACACGCTCGAGTATAAGAGCTCATTTTTACAACAATTACCAACA
ACAACAAACAACAAACAACATTACAATTACATTTACAATTATCGATACAATGGCCCCAAAGAAGAAGCGG
AAGGTCGGTATCCACGGAGTCCCAGCAGCCAAGCGGAACTACATCCTGGGCCTGGACATCGGCATCACCA
GCGTGGGCTACGGCATCATCGACTACGAGACACGGGACGTGATCGATGCCGGCGTGCGGCTGTTCAAAGA
GGCCAACGTGGAAAACAACGAGGGCAGGCGGAGCAAGAGAGGCGCCAGAAGGCTGAAGCGGCGGAGGCGG
CATAGAATCCAGAGAGTGAAGAAGCTGCTGTTCGACTACAACCTGCTGACCGACCACAGCGAGCTGAGCG
GCATCAACCCCTACGAGGCCAGAGTGAAGGGCCTGAGCCAGAAGCTGAGCGAGGAAGAGTTCTCTGCCGC
CCTGCTGCACCTGGCCAAGAGAAGAGGCGTGCACAACGTGAACGAGGTGGAAGAGGACACCGGCAACGAG
CTGTCCACCAAAGAGCAGATCAGCCGGAACAGCAAGGCCCTGGAAGAGAAATACGTGGCCGAACTGCAGC
TGGAACGGCTGAAGAAAGACGGCGAAGTGCGGGGCAGCATCAACAGATTCAAGACCAGCGACTACGTGAA
AGAAGCCAAACAGCTGCTGAAGGTGCAGAAGGCCTACCACCAGCTGGACCAGAGCTTCATCGACACCTAC
ATCGACCTGCTGGAAACCCGGCGGACCTACTATGAGGGACCTGGCGAGGGCAGCCCCTTCGGCTGGAAGG
ACATCAAAGAATGGTACGAGATGCTGATGGGCCACTGCACCTACTTCCCCGAGGAACTGCGGAGCGTGAA
GTACGCCTACAACGCCGACCTGTACAACGCCCTGAACGACCTGAACAATCTCGTGATCACCAGGGACGAG
AACGAGAAGCTGGAATATTACGAGAAGTTCCAGATCATCGAGAACGTGTTCAAGCAGAAGAAGAAGCCCA
CCCTGAAGCAGATCGCCAAAGAAATCCTCGTGAACGAAGAGGATATTAAGGGCTACAGAGTGACCAGCAC
CGGCAAGCCCGAGTTCACCAACCTGAAGGTGTACCACGACATCAAGGACATTACCGCCCGGAAAGAGATT
ATTGAGAACGCCGAGCTGCTGGATCAGATTGCCAAGATCCTGACCATCTACCAGAGCAGCGAGGACATCC
AGGAAGAACTGACCAATCTGAACTCCGAGCTGACCCAGGAAGAGATCGAGCAGATCTCTAATCTGAAGGG
CTATACCGGCACCCACAACCTGAGCCTGAAGGCCATCAACCTGATCCTGGACGAGCTGTGGCACACCAAC
GACAACCAGATCGCTATCTTCAACCGGCTGAAGCTGGTGCCCAAGAAGGTGGACCTGTCCCAGCAGAAAG
AGATCCCCACCACCCTGGTGGACGACTTCATCCTGAGCCCCGTCGTGAAGAGAAGCTTCATCCAGAGCAT
CAAAGTGATCAACGCCATCATCAAGAAGTACGGCCTGCCCAACGACATCATTATCGAGCTGGCCCGCGAG
AAGAACTCCAAGGACGCCCAGAAAATGATCAACGAGATGCAGAAGCGGAACGCGAAAACCAACGAGCGGA
TCGAGGAAATCATCCGGACCACCGGCAAAGAGAACGCCAAGTACCTGATCGAGAAGATCAAGCTGCACGA
CATGCAGGAAGGCAAGTGCCTGTACAGCCTGGAAGCCATCCCTCTGGAAGATCTGCTGAACAACCCCTTC
AACTATGAGGTGGACCACATCATCCCCAGAAGCGTGTCCTTCGACAACAGCTTCAACAACAAGGTGCTCG
TGAAGCAGGAAGAAAACAGCAAGAAGGGCAACCGGACCCCATTCCAGTACCTGAGCAGCAGCGACAGCAA
GATCAGCTACGAAACCTTCAAGAAGCACATCCTGAATCTGGCCAAGGGCAAGGGCAGAATCAGCAAGACC
AAGAAAGAGTATCTGCTGGAAGAACGGGACATCAACAGGTTCTCCGTGCAGAAAGACTTCATCAACCGGA
ACCTGGTGGATACCAGATACGCCACCGCACGTCTGATGAACCTGCTGCGGAGCTACTTCAGAGTGAACAA
CCTGGACGTGAAAGTGAAGTCCATCAATGGCGGCTTCACCAGCTTTCTGCGGCGGAAGTGGAAGTTTAAG
AAAGAGCGGAACAAGGGGTACAAGCACCACGCCGAGGACGCCCTGATCATTGCCAACGCCGATTTCATCT
TCAAAGAGTGGAAGAAACTGGACAAGGCCAAAAAAGTGATGGAAAACCAGATGTTCGAGGAAAAGCAGGC
CGAGAGCATGCCCGAGATCGAAACCGAGCAGGAGTACAAAGAGATCTTCATCACCCCCCACCAGATCAAG
CACATTAAGGACTTCAAGGACTACAAGTACAGCCACCGGGTGGACAAGAAGCCTAATAGAGAGCTGATTA
ACGACACCCTGTACTCCACCCGGAAGGACGACAAGGGCAACACCCTGATCGTGAACAATCTGAACGGCCT
GTACGACAAGGACAATGACAAGCTGAAAAAGCTGATCAACAAGAGCCCCGAAAAGCTGCTGATGTACCAC
CACGACCCCCAGACCTACCAGAAACTGAAGCTGATTATGGAACAGTACGGCGACGAGAAGAATCCCCTGT
ACAAGTACTACGAGGAAACCGGGAACTACCTGACCAAGTACTCCAAAAAGGACAACGGCCCCGTGATCAA
GAAGATTAAGTATTACGGCAACAAACTGAACGCCCATCTGGACATCACCGACGACTACCCCAACAGCAGA
AACAAGGTCGTGAAGCTGTCCCTGAAGCCCTACAGATTCGACGTGTACCTGGACAATGGCGTGTACAAGT
TCGTGACCGTGAAGAATCTGGATGTGATCAAAAAAGAAAACTACTACGAAGTGAATAGCAAGTGCTATGA
GGAAGCTAAGAAGCTGAAGAAGATCAGCAACCAGGCCGAGTTTATCGCCTCCTTCTACAACAACGATCTG
ATCAAGATCAACGGCGAGCTGTATAGAGTGATCGGCGTGAACAACGACCTGCTGAACCGGATCGAAGTGA
ACATGATCGACATCACCTACCGCGAGTACCTGGAAAACATGAACGACAAGAGGCCCCCCAGGATCATTAA
GACAATCGCCTCCAAGACCCAGAGCATTAAGAAGTACAGCACAGACATTCTGGGCAACCTGTATGAAGTG
AAATCTAAGAAGCACCCTCAGATCATCAAAAAGGGCAAAAGGCCGGCGGCCACGAAAAAGGCCGGCCAGG
CAAAAAAGAAAAAGGGATCCTACCCATACGATGTTCCAGATTACGCTTACCCATACGATGTTCCAGATTA
CGCTTACCCATACGATGTTCCAGATTACGCTGGTTCGATGGTGAGCAAGGGCGAGGAGCTGTTCACCGGG
GTGGTGCCCATCCTGGTCGAGCTGGACGGCGACGTAAACGGCCACAAGTTCAGCGTGTCCGGCGAGGGCG
AGGGCGATGCCACCTACGGCAAGCTGACCCTGAAGTTCATCTGCACCACCGGCAAGCTGCCCGTGCCCTG
GCCCACCCTCGTGACCACCTTCGGCTACGGCCTGCAGTGCTTCGCCCGCTACCCCGACCACATGAAGCAG
CACGACTTCTTCAAGTCCGCCATGCCCGAAGGCTACGTCCAGGAGCGCACCATCTTCTTCAAGGACGACG
GCAACTACAAGACCCGCGCCGAGGTGAAGTTCGAGGGCGACACCCTGGTGAACCGCATCGAGCTGAAGGG
CATCGACTTCAAGGAGGACGGCAACATCCTGGGGCACAAGCTGGAGTACAACTACAACAGCCACAACGTC
TATATCATGGCCGACAAGCAGAAGAACGGCATCAAGGTGAACTTCAAGATCCGCCACAACATCGAGGACG
GCAGCGTGCAGCTCGCCGACCACTACCAGCAGAACACCCCCATCGGCGACGGCCCCGTGCTGCTGCCCGA
CAACCACTACCTGAGCTACCAGTCCGCCCTGAGCAAAGACCCCAACGAGAAGCGCGATCACATGGTCCTG
CTGGAGTTCGTGACCGCCGCCGGGATCACTCTCGGCATGGACGAGCTGTACAAGTGAGCTTGTCAAGCAG
ATCGTTCAAACATTTGGCAATAAAGTTTCTTAAGATTGAATCCTGTTGCCGGTCTTGCGATGATTATCAT
ATAATTTCTGTTGAATTACGTTAAGCATGTAATAATTAACATGTAATGCATGACGTTATTTATGAGATGG
GTTTTTATGATTAGAGTCCCGCAATTATACATTTAATACGCGATAGAAAACAAAATATAGCGCGCAAACT
AGGATAAATTATCGCGCGCGGTGTCATCTATGTTACTAGATCGACGCTACTAGAATTCGAGCTCGGAGCA
TCTTCATTCTTAAGATATGAAGATAATCTTCAAAAGGCCCCTGGGAATCTGAAAGAAGAGAAGCAGGCCC
ATTTATATGGGAAAGAACAATAGTATTTCTTATATAGGCCCATTTAAGTTGAAAACAATCTTCAAAAGTC
CCACATCGCTTAGATAAGAAAACGAAGCTGAGTTTATATACAGCTAGAGTCGAAGTAGTGATTGTATGAC
CTTTAAGAGAGAAGCGTTTTAGTACTCTGGAAACAGAATCTACTAAAACAAGGCAAAATGCCGTGTTTAT
CTCGTCAACTTGTTGGCGAGATTTTTTTACTTGTCTCGCTTTACGAGGATGCACATGTGACCGAGGGACA
CGAAGTGATCCGTTTAAACTATCAGTGTTTGACAGGATATATTGGCGGGTAAACCTAAGAGAAAAGAGCG
TTTATTAGAATAATCGGATATTTAAAAGGGCGTGAAAAGGTTTATCCGTTCGTCCATTTGTATGTGCATG
CCAACCACAGGGTTCCCCTCGGGAGTCAGCCGTGCGGCTGCATGAAATCCTGGCCGGTTTGTCTGATGCC
AAGCTGGCGGCCTGGCCGGCCAGCTTGGCCGCTGAAGAAACCGAGCGCCGCCGTCTAAAAAGGTGATGTG
TATTTGAGTAAAACAGCTTGCGTCATGCGGTCGCTGCGTATATGATGCGATGAGTAAATAAACAAATACG
CAAGGGGAACGCATGAAGGTTATCGCTGTACTTAACCAGAAAGGCGGGTCAGGCAAGACGACCATCGCAA
CCCATCTAGCCCGCGCCCTGCAACTCGCCGGGGCCGATGTTCTGTTAGTCGATTCCGATCCCCAGGGCAG
TGCCCGCGATTGGGCGGCCGTGCGGGAAGATCAACCGCTAACCGTTGTCGGCATCGACCGCCCGACGATT
GACCGCGACGTGAAGGCCATCGGCCGGCGCGACTTCGTAGTGATCGACGGAGCGCCCCAGGCGGCGGACT
TGGCTGTGTCCGCGATCAAGGCAGCCGACTTCGTGCTGATTCCGGTGCAGCCAAGCCCTTACGACATATG
GGCCACCGCCGACCTGGTGGAGCTGGTTAAGCAGCGCATTGAGGTCACGGATGGAAGGCTACAAGCGGCC
TTTGTCGTGTCGCGGGCGATCAAAGGCACGCGCATCGGCGGTGAGGTTGCCGAGGCGCTGGCCGGGTACG
AGCTGCCCATTCTTGAGTCCCGTATCACGCAGCGCGTGAGCTACCCAGGCACTGCCGCCGCCGGCACAAC
CGTTCTTGAATCAGAACCCGAGGGCGACGCTGCCCGCGAGGTCCAGGCGCTGGCCGCTGAAATTAAATCA
AAACTCATTTGAGTTAATGAGGTAAAGAGAAAATGAGCAAAAGCACAAACACGCTAAGTGCCGGCCGTCC
GAGCGCACGCAGCAGCAAGGCTGCAACGTTGGCCAGCCTGGCAGACACGCCAGCCATGAAGCGGGTCAAC
TTTCAGTTGCCGGCGGAGGATCACACCAAGCTGAAGATGTACGCGGTACGCCAAGGCAAGACCATTACCG
AGCTGCTATCTGAATACATCGCGCAGCTACCAGAGTAAATGAGCAAATGAATAAATGAGTAGATGAATTT
TAGCGGCTAAAGGAGGCGGCATGGAAAATCAAGAACAACCAGGCACCGACGCCGTGGAATGCCCCATGTG
TGGAGGAACGGGCGGTTGGCCAGGCGTAAGCGGCTGGGTTGTCTGCCGGCCCTGCAATGGCACTGGAACC
CCCAAGCCCGAGGAATCGGCGTGAGCGGTCGCAAACCATCCGGCCCGGTACAAATCGGCGCGGCGCTGGG
TGATGACCTGGTGGAGAAGTTGAAGGCCGCGCAGGCCGCCCAGCGGCAACGCATCGAGGCAGAAGCACGC
CCCGGTGAATCGTGGCAAGCGGCCGCTGATCGAATCCGCAAAGAATCCCGGCAACCGCCGGCAGCCGGTG
CGTCGTCGATTAGGAAGCCGCCCAAGGGCGACGAGCAACCAGATTTTTTCGTTCCGATGCTCTATGACGT
GGGCACCCGCGATAGTCGCAGCATCATGGACGTGGCCGTTTTCCGTCTGTCGAAGCGTGACCGACGAGCT
GGCGAGGTGATCCGCTACGAGCTTCCAGACGGGCACGTAGAGGTTTCCGCAGGGCCGGCCGGCATGGCCA
GTGTGTGGGATTACGACCTGGTACTGATGGCGGTTTCCCATCTAACCGAATCCATGAACCGATACCGGGA
AGGGAAGGGAGACAAGCCCGGCCGCGTGTTCCGTCCACACGTTGCGGACGTACTCAAGTTCTGCCGGCGA
GCCGATGGCGGAAAGCAGAAAGACGACCTGGTAGAAACCTGCATTCGGTTAAACACCACGCACGTTGCCA
TGCAGCGTACGAAGAAGGCCAAGAACGGCCGCCTGGTGACGGTATCCGAGGGTGAAGCCTTGATTAGCCG
CTACAAGATCGTAAAGAGCGAAACCGGGCGGCCGGAGTACATCGAGATCGAGCTAGCTGATTGGATGTAC
CGCGAGATTACAGAAGGCAAGAACCCGGACGTGCTGACGGTTCACCCCGATTACTTTTTGATCGATCCCG
GCATCGGCCGTTTTCTCTACCGCCTGGCACGCCGCGCCGCAGGCAAGGCAGAAGCCAGATGGTTGTTCAA
GACGATCTACGAACGCAGTGGCAGCGCCGGAGAGTTCAAGAAGTTCTGTTTCACCGTGCGCAAGCTGATC
GGGTCAAATGACCTGCCGGAGTACGATTTGAAGGAGGAGGCGGGGCAGGCTGGCCCGATCCTAGTCATGC
GCTACCGCAACCTGATCGAGGGCGAAGCATCCGCCGGTTCCTAATGTACGGAGCAGATGCTAGGGCAAAT
TGCCCTAGCAGGGGAAAAAGGTCGAAAAAGCTTCTTTCCTGTGGATAGCACGTACATTGGGAACCCAAAG
CCGTACATTGGGAACCGGAACCCGTACATTGGGAACCCAAAGCCGTACATTGGGAACCGGTCACACATGT
AAGTGACTGATATAAAAGAGAAAAAAGGCGATTTTTCCGCCTAAAACTCTTTAAAACTTATTAAAACTCT
TAAAACCCGCCTGGCCTGTGCATAACTGTCTGGCCAGCGCACAGCCGAACAGCTGCAAAAAGCGCCCACA
TCAAGGCTCCGAGTGCGCGGAACCCCTATTTGTTTATTTTTCTAAATACATTCAAATATGTATCCGCTCA
TGAGACAATAACCCTGATAAATGCTTCAATAATATTGAAAAAGGAAGAGTATGGCTAAAATGAGAATATC
ACCGGAATTGAAAAAACTGATCGAAAAATACCGCTGCGTAAAAGATACGGAAGGAATGTCTCCTGCTAAG
GTATATAAGCTGGTGGGAGAAAATGAAAACCTATATTTAAAAATGACGGACAGCCGGTATAAAGGGACCA
CCTATGATGTGGAACGGGAAAAGGACATGATGCTATGGCTGGAAGGAAAGCTGCCTGTTCCAAAGGTCCT
GCACTTTGAACGGCATGATGGCTGGAGCAATCTGCTCATGAGTGAGGCCGATGGCGTCCTTTGCTCGGAA
GAGTATGAAGATGAACAAAGCCCTGAAAAGATTATCGAGCTGTATGCGGAGTGCATCAGGCTCTTTCACT
CCATCGACATATCGGATTGTCCCTATACGAATAGCTTAGACAGCCGCTTAGCCGAATTGGATTACTTACT
GAATAACGATCTGGCCGATGTGGATTGCGAAAACTGGGAAGAGGACACTCCATTTAAAGATCCGCGCGAG
CTGTATGATTTTTTAAAGACGGAAAAGCCCGAAGAGGAACTTGTCTTTTCCCACGGCGACCTGGGAGACA
GCAACATCTTTGTGAAAGATGGCAAAGTAAGTGGCTTTATTGATCTTGGGAGAAGCGGCAGGGCGGACAA
GTGGTATGACATTGCCTTCTGCGTCCGGTCGCTCAGGGAGGATATCGGGGAAGAACAGTATGTCGAGCTA
TTTTTTGACTTACTGGGGATCAAGCCTGATTGGGAGAAAATAAAATATTATATTTTACTGGATGAATTGT
TTTAGCTGTCAGACCAAGTTTACTCATATATACTTTAGATTGATTTAAAACTTCATTTTTAATTTAAAAG
GATCTAGGTGAAGATCCTTTTTGATAATCTCATGACCAAAATCCCTTAACGTGAGTTTTCGTTCCACTGA
GCGTCAGACCCCGTAGAAAAGATCAAAGGATCTTCTTGAGATCCTTTTTTTCTGCGCGTAATCTGCTGCT
TGCAAACAAAAAAACCACCGCTACCAGCGGTGGTTTGTTTGCCGGATCAAGAGCTACCAACTCTTTTTCC
GAAGGTAACTGGCTTCAGCAGAGCGCAGATACCAAATACTGTTCTTCTAGTGTAGCCGTAGTTAGGCCAC
CACTTCAAGAACTCTGTAGCACCGCCTACATACCTCGCTCTGCTAATCCTGTTACCAGTGGCTGCTGCCA
GTGGCGATAAGTCGTGTCTTACCGGGTTGGACTCAAGACGATAGTTACCGGATAAGGCGCAGCGGTCGGG
CTGAACGGGGGGTTCGTGCACACAGCCCAGCTTGGAGCGAACGACCTACACCGAACTGAGATACCTACAG
CGTGAGCTATGAGAAAGCGCCACGCTTCCCGAAGGGAGAAAGGCGGACAGGTATCCGGTAAGCGGCAGGG
TCGGAACAGGAGAGCGCACGAGGGAGCTTCCAGGGGGAAACGCCTGGTATCTTTATAGTCCTGTCGGGTT
TCGCCACCTCTGACTTGAGCGTCGATTTTTGTGATGCTCGTCAGGGGGGCGGAGCCTATGGAAAAACGCC
AGCAACGCGGCCTTTTTACGGTTCCTGCTCGGATCTGTTGGACCGGACAGTAGTCATGGTTGATGGGCTG
CCTGTATCGAGTGGTGATTTTGTGCCGAGCTGCCGGTCGGGGAGCTGTTGGCTGGCTGGTGGCAGGATAT
ATTGTGGTGTAAACAAATTGACGCTTAGACAACTTAATAACACATTGCGGACGTTTTTAATGTACTGGGG
TT
Features (pLannotate 1.2.2; 19 found; start..end, strand, type, name):
    127..803     +  promoter       CaMV 35S promoter (enhanced): cauliflower mosaic virus 35S promoter with a duplicated enhancer region
    828..881     +  misc_feature   TMV Ω: translational enhancer from the tobacco mosaic virus 5'-leader sequence (Gallie et al., 1988)
    941..4096    +  CDS            cas9: CAS9_STAAU - Experimental evidence at protein level: Swiss-Prot protein existence level 1. CRISPR (clustered regularly interspaced short palindromic repeat) is an adaptive immune system that provides protection against mobile genetic elements (viruses, transposable elements and conjugative plasmids). CRISPR clusters contain spacers, sequences complementary to antecedent mobile elements, and target invading nucleic acids. CRISPR clusters are transcribed and processed into CRISPR RNA (crRNA). In type II CRISPR systems correct processing of pre-crRNA requires a trans- encoded small RNA (tracrRNA)
   4097..4144    +  CDS            nucleoplasmin NLS: bipartite nuclear localization signal from nucleoplasmin
   4151..4167    +  CDS            3xHA (fragment): three tandem HA epitope tags
   4178..4194    +  CDS            3xHA (fragment): three tandem HA epitope tags
   4205..4231    +  CDS            3xHA (fragment): three tandem HA epitope tags
   4238..4954    +  CDS            EYFP: EYFP is a basic (constitutively fluorescent) green/yellow fluorescent protein published in 1996, derived from Aequorea victoria. It is reported to be a very rapidly-maturing weak dimer with high acid sensitivity.
   4970..5222    +  terminator     NOS terminator: nopaline synthase terminator and poly(A) signal
   5382..5398    +  promoter       AtU6 promoter (fragment): consensus promoter from the three Arabidopsis U6 snRNA genes (Waibel and Filipowicz, 1990; Nekrasov et al., 2013)
   5476..5551    +  misc_RNA       Sa gRNA scaffold: guide RNA scaffold for the Staphylococcus aureus CRISPR/Cas9 system
   5630..5654    +  misc_feature   RB T-DNA repeat: right border repeat from nopaline C58 T-DNA
   5963..6592    +  CDS            pVS1 StaA: stability protein from the Pseudomonas plasmid pVS1 (Heeb et al., 2000)
   7021..8094    +  CDS            pVS1 RepA: replication protein from the Pseudomonas plasmid pVS1 (Heeb et al., 2000)
   8160..8354    +  rep_origin     pVS1 oriV: origin of replication for the Pseudomonas plasmid pVS1 (Heeb et al., 2000)
   8416..8520    +  promoter       AmpR promoter: bla
   8521..9315    +  CDS            KanR: aminoglycoside phosphotransferase; aphA-3; confers resistance to kanamycin
   9486..10074   +  rep_origin     ori: high-copy-number ColE1/pMB1/pBR322/pUC origin of replication
  10210..10234   +  misc_feature   LB T-DNA repeat: left border repeat from nopaline C58 T-DNA
