[The description below was written by a language model from this plasmid's Addgene catalogue record and pLannotate feature annotations shown in this document.]
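Description:
pEPOR2KN0062 is a Level 2 MoClo (Golden Gate) plant expression construct built in the binary backbone pICSL4723. It combines two Level 1 transcription units, assembled through BpiI sites that were destroyed during cloning. The backbone carries left and right T-DNA border repeats of the nopaline C58 type. It also has the pVS1 replication and stability functions (RepA, StaA, oriV), which are commonly used for maintenance in Agrobacterium, and a high-copy ColE1/pUC-type origin for propagation in E. coli. Bacterial selection is by kanamycin, through an aminoglycoside phosphotransferase gene driven by the bla promoter. No plant selectable marker is annotated between the borders.

The first cassette expresses eSaCas9, described in the record as a Staphylococcus aureus Cas9 variant. It is driven by an enhanced CaMV 35S promoter with a duplicated enhancer, followed by the TMV Ω translational leader. The nuclease coding sequence is followed by a bipartite nucleoplasmin nuclear localisation signal, HA epitope repeats and EYFP, apparently as a continuous C-terminal fusion, which would allow detection by antibody or fluorescence. The unit ends with the NOS terminator.

The second cassette uses the Arabidopsis U6-26 Pol III promoter, only a fragment of which was recognised by the annotation software. It transcribes a single guide RNA built on the S. aureus gRNA scaffold, with a spacer targeting the Arabidopsis gene UUAT1 (AT5G04160).

Delivering both units together provides the nuclease and its guide for targeted mutagenesis of this locus. The construct belongs to a toolkit made to compare the efficiency and specificity of different Cas nucleases in plants.
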