Addgene plasmid #117629: pEPOR2KN0062
Purpose: Level2 MoClo construct, containing level1 plant expression cassettes for eSaCas9(pEPOR1CB0113) and sgRNA_UUAT1 {AT5G04160}(pEPOR1CB0087)
Depositing lab: Nicola Patron. Depositing organization: Earlham Institute. Publication: Comparison of efficiency and specificity of CRISPR-associated (Cas) nucleases in plants: An expanded toolkit for precision genome engineering. Raitskin O, Schudoma C, West A, Patron NJ. PLoS One. 2019 Feb 27;14(2):e0211598. doi: 10.1371/journal.pone.0211598. eCollection 2019. PubMed 30811422.
Backbone
  Vector backbone: pICSL4723
  Vector type: Plant Expression
Growth in bacteria
  Bacterial resistance: Kanamycin, 50 μg/mL
  Growth temperature: 37°C
  Growth strain: DH5alpha
  Copy number: High Copy
Gene/Insert
  Gene/Insert name: [35S:eSaCas9(pEPOR1CB0113) ] +[AtU6-26:sgRNA]
  Species: Synthetic
  Cloning method: Restriction Enzyme; 5′ cloning site BpiI (destroyed during cloning); 3′ cloning site BpiI (destroyed during cloning)
Terms and licenses: Academic/Nonprofit Terms; Industry Terms: Not Available to Industry
Depositor comments: Please visit https://www.biorxiv.org/content/early/2018/09/20/422766 for BioRxiv preprint
How to cite: pEPOR2KN0062 was a gift from Nicola Patron (Addgene plasmid # 117629 ; http://n2t.net/addgene:117629 ; RRID:Addgene_117629)
